>Addgene plasmid #198769 | pWP169 | addgene full sequence | sequence record 391674 | Addgene Partial NGS Result
AAGCTTGCATGCGCGGCCGCACTGACTGGGCCGGCCATTCTCCCGCACGGAGTCACACGAGTGTTTTATT
TTTTAGCCCAAGGCAACAAAAATTGCTTAAACTGGAAAATATCAGGATATTCCGCCATATCGATTTCTGT
GGATATATAGAAAATGATAATATTCGGAACTAGTCTATGTTGTCCGAAGAAAAAAATCTTACGGCCTGAG
AAGTGATACCTGTAAGCAATTTGTCTACAAAAAAGCCTGCAAACACCGACTACAGTACCCCAAAACACCC
GATTTTAATATATTGGTCAGTTTTCAGCTGAAAATTGATTTTTCGAAGTTAATTGAGTGCTGTTTTCAAA
AATCGACTGCAAATTGAGGTGGAAATGCAGGAAATTTTTTTTTTGAGAGTTTCAGCATTTTCAATCGAAA
AATGTGAATTTTCATGCGAAAATCATGTTTCGCATTCCCAATTATCCATTTTTCCCGTTTTCCCACAATT
CTAGCTTGAAAATAAACATGACAGTTTTGGGATTACAGTAGTCTTCAACGGCACACACCTTTTCGCATCA
ATCAAAAACTTGTCTTGTCGTGTCGAGACCGGGAACCGTATTTTTGGCAGAAAAATCGCAAAATTTTGCG
TCTGGGTAGGCATTTTCGCCCCTGCGATGTGTCGGAATATAATTTTGCAGTCACTTCTTTGTTTTCCATT
TTTTTAGCTGAATCATCCACTGGTAACATTATGTAATGACTATATTTATAAAAAGCCGTTCCAAACCACA
TACAGAAAATAAGCAACAACAAGAAAAAGCAAAGTGAATATTAAAAATAGAGGATAATGTCACACTGTCA
CACTAATTAGTCATTGCTGAAAACATTTAAACCTATACTTAAAATCTTTTCTCGTCTTCACTCTCCTCTA
TCTCGCTTATTCAAAGAATCTAAAAACACTAGAGATTGTGGGTTGTTTCTGAAAAAAAAACGAATTCACC
TGTCACAGCAAACTTAAAGTTTTCTTCGAATTGTGAGCTCATTTCTCTTTTGATTTTATTTTCATTCCAA
CGGCGCGCCTCTAGAGGATCCCCGGGATTGGCCAAAGGACCCAAAGGTATGTTTCGAATGATACTAACAT
AACATAGAACATTTTCAGGAGGACCCTTGGCTAGGATGGGCCCTAAAAAGAAGCGTAAAGCTAGCATGAA
GCTGTTGTCTTCAATGGAACAAGCTTGCGACATATGCCGGTTAAAAAAACTCAGGTGCTCGAAGGAAAAG
CCCAAGTGTGCCAAGTGTCTGAAGAACAACTCGGAGTGCCGTTATTCTCCCAAGGCTATGAGGTCCCCAC
TGACCAGGGCGCATCTGACAGAGGTAGAATCAAGGTTGGAAAAATTGGAAGATTTGTTTCTGCTCATGTT
TCCTCGGGAAAACCTGGACAGCATTTTGAACATGGACTCTTTGGACGAAGTGAAAGTAATGTTGAAACAA
TTATATATGCAGGACTATGGTGACACGGATGCTGCTATGGATAGCTTGACCCCTATGGAAAATGGCATGT
CTGAAGGGCCGAGAAAACACATGAAGACTGCGACATCATCGCCAAAAGTGGATGAAGATGGAAGCCAAAG
TCAGTTGAGTGTATCGCCGGAATTCCCGCTGCAGTCTGGTGGCGGAGGGGCTCCTAGGGGTTCCGGACGG
GCTGACGCATTGGACGATTTTGATCTGGATATGCTGGGAAGTGACGCCCTCGATGATTTTGACCTTGACA
TGCTTGGTTCGGATGCCCTTGATGACTTTGACCTCGACATGCTCGGCAGTGACGCCCTTGATGATTTCGA
CCTGGACATGCTGATTAACTAAGGTACCGAATTCGCTAGCCGGCCATACAAGTAATCCGGATGATCGACG
CCAACGTCGTTGAATTTTCAAATTTTAAATACTGAATATTTGTTTTTTTTCCTATTATTTATTTATTCTC
TTTGTGTTTTTTTTCTTGCTTTCTAAAAAATTAATTCAATCCAAATCTAAACATTTTTTTTTCTCTTTCC
GTCTCCCAATTCGTATTCCGCTCCTCTCATCTGAACACAATGTGCAAGTTTATTTATCTTCTCGCTTTCA
TTTCATTAGGACGTGGGGGGAATTGGTGGAAGGGGGAAACACACAAAAGGATGATGGAAATGAAATAAGG
ACACACAATATGCAACAACATTCAATTCAGAAATATGGAGGAAGGTTTAAAAGAAAACATAAAAATATAT
AGAGGAGGAAGGAAAACTAGTAAAAAATAAGCAAAGAAATTAGGCGAACGATGAGAATTGTCCTCGCTTG
GGCCCAAAAGGCCTTTTTTTTTTGGCGCCGACGTCAGGTGGCACTTTTCGGGGAAATGTGCGCGGAACCC
CTATTTGTTTATTTTTCTAAATACATTCAAATATGTATCCGCTCATGAGACAATAACCCTGATAAATGCT
TCAATAATATTGAAAAAGGAAGAGTATGAGTATTCAACATTTCCGTGTCGCCCTTATTCCCTTTTTTGCG
GCATTTTGCCTTCCTGTTTTTGCTCACCCAGAAACGCTGGTGAAAGTAAAAGATGCTGAAGATCAGTTGG
GTGCACGAGTGGGTTACATCGAACTGGATCTCAACAGCGGTAAGATCCTTGAGAGTTTTCGCCCCGAAGA
ACGTTTTCCAATGATGAGCACTTTTAAAGTTCTGCTATGTGGCGCGGTATTATCCCGTATTGACGCCGGG
CAAGAGCAACTCGGTCGCCGCATACACTATTCTCAGAATGACTTGGTTGAGTACTCACCAGTCACAGAAA
AGCATCTTACGGATGGCATGACAGTAAGAGAATTATGCAGTGCTGCCATAACCATGAGTGATAACACTGC
GGCCAACTTACTTCTGACAACGATCGGAGGACCGAAGGAGCTAACCGCTTTTTTGCACAACATGGGGGAT
CATGTAACTCGCCTTGATCGTTGGGAACCGGAGCTGAATGAAGCCATACCAAACGACGAGCGTGACACCA
CGATGCCTGTAGCAATGGCAACAACGTTGCGCAAACTATTAACTGGCGAACTACTTACTCTAGCTTCCCG
GCAACAATTAATAGACTGGATGGAGGCGGATAAAGTTGCAGGACCACTTCTGCGCTCGGCCCTTCCGGCT
GGCTGGTTTATTGCTGATAAATCTGGAGCCGGTGAGCGTGGGTCTCGCGGTATCATTGCAGCACTGGGGC
CAGATGGTAAGCCCTCCCGTATCGTAGTTATCTACACGACGGGGAGTCAGGCAACTATGGATGAACGAAA
TAGACAGATCGCTGAGATAGGTGCCTCACTGATTAAGCATTGGTAACTGTCAGACCAAGTTTACTCATAT
ATACTTTAGATTGATTTAAAACTTCATTTTTAATTTAAAAGGATCTAGGTGAAGATCCTTTTTGATAATC
TCATGACCAAAATCCCTTAACGTGAGTTTTCGTTCCACTGAGCGTCAGACCCCGTAGAAAAGATCAAAGG
ATCTTCTTGAGATCCTTTTTTTCTGCGCGTAATCTGCTGCTTGCAAACAAAAAAACCACCGCTACCAGCG
GTGGTTTGTTTGCCGGATCAAGAGCTACCAACTCTTTTTCCGAAGGTAACTGGCTTCAGCAGAGCGCAGA
TACCAAATACTGTTCTTCTAGTGTAGCCGTAGTTAGGCCACCACTTCAAGAACTCTGTAGCACCGCCTAC
ATACCTCGCTCTGCTAATCCTGTTACCAGTGGCTGCTGCCAGTGGCGATAAGTCGTGTCTTACCGGGTTG
GACTCAAGACGATAGTTACCGGATAAGGCGCAGCGGTCGGGCTGAACGGGGGGTTCGTGCACACAGCCCA
GCTTGGAGCGAACGACCTACACCGAACTGAGATACCTACAGCGTGAGCTATGAGAAAGCGCCACGCTTCC
CGAAGGGAGAAAGGCGGACAGGTATCCGGTAAGCGGCAGGGTCGGAACAGGAGAGCGCACGAGGGAGCTT
CCAGGGGGAAACGCCTGGTATCTTTATAGTCCTGTCGGGTTTCGCCACCTCTGACTTGAGCGTCGATTTT
TGTGATGCTCGTCAGGGGGGCGGAGCCTATGGAAAAACGCCAGCAACGCGGCCTTTTTACGGTTCCTGGC
CTTTTGCTGGCCTTTTGCTCACATGTTCTTTCCTGCGTTATCCCCTGATTCTGTGGATAACCGTATTACC
GCCTTTGAGTGAGCTGATACCGCTCGCCGCAGCCGAACGACCGAGCGCAGCGAGTCAGTGAGCGAGGAAG
CGGAAGAGCGCCCAATACGCAAACCGCCTCTCCCCGCGCGTTGGCCGATTCATTAATGCAGCTGGCACGA
CAGGTTTCCCGACTGGAAAGCGGGCAGTGAGCGCAACGCAATTAATGTGAGTTAGCTCACTCATTAGGCA
CCCCAGGCTTTACACTTTATGCTTCCGGCTCGTATGTTGTGTGGAATTGTGAGCGGATAACAATTTCACA
CAGGAAACAGCTATGACCATGATTACGCCAAGCTGTAAGTTTAAACATGATCTTACTAACTAACTATTCT
CATTTAAATTTTCAGAGCTTAAAAATGGCTGAAATCACTCACAACGATGGATACGCTAACAACTTGGAAA
TGAAAT
Features (pLannotate 1.2.2; 10 found; start..end, strand, type, name):
   1059..1076    -  misc_feature   MCS (fragment): pUC18/19 multiple cloning site
   1186..1626    +  CDS            GAL4 (fragment): GAL4_YEAST - Experimental evidence at protein level: Swiss-Prot protein existence level 1. This protein is a positive regulator for the gene expression of the galactose-induced genes such as GAL1, GAL2, GAL7, GAL10, and MEL1 which code for the enzymes used to convert galactose to glucose. It recognizes a 17 base pair sequence in (5'-CGGRNNRCYNYNCNCCG-3') the upstream activating sequence (UAS-G) of these genes. From Saccharomyces cerevisiae (strain ATCC 204508 / S288c) (Baker's yeast).
   1804..1820    +  CDS            VP96 (fragment): 6 tandem repeats of the minimal activation domain of herpes simplex virus VP16 (Cheng et al., 2013)
   2371..2475    +  promoter       AmpR promoter: bla
   2476..3336    +  CDS            AmpR: β-lactamase; bla; confers resistance to ampicillin, carbenicillin, and related antibiotics
   3507..4095    +  rep_origin     ori: high-copy-number ColE1/pMB1/pBR322/pUC origin of replication
   4278..4370    +  CDS            lacI (fragment): lac repressor; lacI; The lac repressor binds to the lac operator to inhibit transcription in E. coli. This inhibition can be relieved by adding lactose or isopropyl-β-D-thiogalactopyranoside (IPTG).
   4383..4404    +  protein_bind   CAP binding site: CAP binding activates transcription in the presence of cAMP. E. coli catabolite activator protein
   4419..4449    +  promoter       lac promoter: promoter for the E. coli lac operon
   4457..4473    +  protein_bind   lac operator: The lac repressor binds to the lac operator to inhibit transcription in E. coli. This inhibition can be relieved by adding lactose or isopropyl-β-D-thiogalactopyranoside (IPTG). lac repressor encoded by lacI
