[The description below was written by a language model from this plasmid's Addgene catalogue record and pLannotate feature annotations shown in this document.]
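Description:
pWP169 is a C. elegans (worm) expression plasmid built on the pHW393 backbone and serving as a driver construct in the cGAL-UAS bipartite expression system. It is propagated in E. coli as a high-copy plasmid: the feature table shows a ColE1/pUC-type origin of replication and a β-lactamase (AmpR) gene with its own promoter, which confers ampicillin resistance. Remnants of a pUC-style cloning vector are also annotated, namely a lacI fragment, CAP binding site, lac promoter and operator, and a fragment of the pUC18/19 multiple cloning site. These are backbone carry-over rather than functional parts of the worm payload.

The insert is recorded as Psre-1-GAL4-SK(DBD)-VP64, in which the promoter of the C. elegans sre-1 gene drives a synthetic transcriptional activator. The annotation detects a GAL4 fragment consistent with the DNA-binding domain, followed downstream by a short match to tandem VP16 minimal activation domain repeats, which fits the VP64 activation module named in the record. The sre-1 promoter itself is not annotated by the automated tool, but presumably lies in the unannotated region upstream of the GAL4 coding sequence. No 3′ UTR is annotated or stated. According to the catalogue entry, the construct drives specific expression in the ADL sensory neurons. In a bipartite scheme, the GAL4-VP64 driver made in those cells binds UAS sites on a separately supplied effector transgene and activates it, so that any UAS-linked reporter or effector can be restricted to ADL by combining driver and effector strains. The cloning sites are listed as unknown. The sequence record is labelled a partial NGS result, although its length roughly equals the stated backbone and insert sizes combined.
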