Addgene plasmid #198769: pWP169
Purpose: Drives specific expression in the ADL neurons
Depositing lab: Paul Sternberg. Depositing organization: California Institute of Technology. Publication: A cGAL-UAS bipartite expression toolkit for Caenorhabditis elegans sensory neurons. Nava S, Palma W, Wan X, Oh JY, Gharib S, Wang H, Revanna JS, Tan M, Zhang M, Liu J, Chen CH, Lee JS, Perry B, Sternberg PW. Proc Natl Acad Sci U S A. 2023 Dec 19;120(51):e2221680120. doi: 10.1073/pnas.2221680120. Epub 2023 Dec 14. PubMed 38096407.
Backbone
  Vector backbone: pHW393
  Backbone size w/o insert (bp): 3611
  Vector type: Worm Expression
Growth in bacteria
  Bacterial resistance: Ampicillin, 100 μg/mL
  Growth temperature: 37°C
  Growth strain: DH5alpha
  Copy number: High Copy
Gene/Insert
  Gene/Insert name: Psre-1-GAL4-SK(DBD)-VP64
  Species: C. elegans (nematode)
  Insert size (bp): 1015
  Cloning method: Restriction Enzyme; 5′ cloning site Unknown (unknown if destroyed); 3′ cloning site Unknown (unknown if destroyed)
Terms and licenses: Academic/Nonprofit Terms; Industry Terms: Not Available to Industry
How to cite: pWP169 was a gift from Paul Sternberg (Addgene plasmid # 198769 ; http://n2t.net/addgene:198769 ; RRID:Addgene_198769)
