>Addgene plasmid #198769 | pWP169 | depositor partial sequence | sequence record 385023 | sre-1 promoter
ATTCTCCCGCACGGAGTCACACGAGTGTTTTATTTTTTAGCCCAAGGCAACAAAAATTGCTTAAACTGGA
AAATATCAGGATATTCCGCCATATCGATTTCTGTGGATATATAGAAAATGATAATATTCGGAACTAGTCT
ATGTTGTCCGAAGAAAAAAATCTTACGGCCTGAGAAGTGATACCTGTAAGCAATTTGTCTACAAAAAAGC
CTGCAAACACCGACTACAGTACCCCAAAACACCCGATTTTAATATATTGGTCAGTTTTCAGCTGAAAATT
GATTTTTCGAAGTTAATTGAGTGCTGTTTTCAAAAATCGACTGCAAATTGAGGTGGAAATGCAGGAAATT
TTTTTTTTGAGAGTTTCAGCATTTTCAATCGAAAAATGTGAATTTTCATGCGAAAATCATGTTTCGCATT
CCCAATTATCCATTTTTCCCGTTTTCCCACAATTCTAGCTTGAAAATAAACATGACAGTTTTGGGATTAC
AGTAGTCTTCAACGGCACACACCTTTTCGCATCAATCAAAAACTTGTCTTGTCGTGTCGAGACCGGGAAC
CGTATTTTTGGCAGAAAAATCGCAAAATTTTGCGTCTGGGTAGGCATTTTCGCCCCTGCGATGTGTCGGA
ATATAATTTTGCAGTCACTTCTTTGTTTTCCATTTTTTTAGCTGAATCATCCACTGGTAACATTATGTAA
TGACTATATTTATAAAAAGCCGTTCCAAACCACATACAGAAAATAAGCAACAACAAGAAAAAGCAAAGTG
AATATTAAAAATAGAGGATAATGTCACACTGTCACACTAATTAGTCATTGCTGAAAACATTTAAACCTAT
ACTTAAAATCTTTTCTCGTCTTCACTCTCCTCTATCTCGCTTATTCAAAGAATCTAAAAACACTAGAGAT
TGTGGGTTGTTTCTGAAAAAAAAACGAATTCACCTGTCACAGCAAACTTAAAGTTTTCTTCGAATTGTGA
GCTCATTTCTCTTTTGATTTTATTTTCATTCCAAC
